>Addgene plasmid #57272 | Dronpa-Farnesyl-5 | depositor partial sequence | sequence record 88410 | insert sequence
GACGCAAATGGGCGGTAGGCGTGTACGGTGGGAGGTCTATATAAGCAGAGCTGGTTTAGTGAACCGTCAG
ATCCGCTAGCGCTACCGGTCGCCACCATGGTGAGTGTGATTAAACCAGACATGAAGATCAAGCTGCGTAT
GGAAGGCGCTGTAAATGGACACCCGTTCGCGATTGAAGGAGTTGGCCTTGGGAAGCCTTTCGAGGGAAAA
CAGAGTATGGACCTTAAAGTCAAAGAAGGCGGACCTCTGCCTTTCGCCTATGACATCTTGACAACTGTGT
TCTGTTACGGCAACAGGGTATTCGCCAAATACCCAGAAAATATAGTAGACTATTTCAAGCAGTCGTTTCC
TGAGGGCTACTCTTGGGAACGAAGCATGAATTACGAAGACGGGGGCATTTGTAACGCGACAAACGACATA
ACCCTGGATGGTGACTGTTATATCTATGAAATTCGATTTGATGGTGTGAACTTTCCTGCCAATGGTCCAG
TTATGCAGAAGAGGACTGTGAAATGGGAGCCATCCACTGAGAAATTGTATGTGCGTGATGGAGTGCTGAA
GGGTGATGTTAACATGGCTCTGTCGCTTGAAGGAGGTGGCCATTACCGATGTGACTTCAAAACTACTTAT
AAAGCTAAGAAGGTTGTCCAGTTGCCAGACTATCACTTTGTGGACCACCACATTGAGATTAAAAGCCACG
ACAAAGATTACAGTAATGTTAATCTGCATGAGCACGCCGAAGCGCATTCTGAGCTGCCGAGGCAGGCCAA
GTCCGGACTCAGATCTAAGCTGAACCCTCCTGATGAGAGTGGCCCCGGCTGCATGAGCTGCAAGTGTGTG
CTCTCCTGAGAATTCTGCAGTCGACGGTACCGCGGGCCCGGGATCCACCGGATCTAGATAACTGATCATA
ATCAGCCATACCACATTTGTAGAGGTTTTACTTGCTTTAAAAAACCTCCCACACCTCCCCCTGAACCTGA
AACATAAAATGAAT
