>Addgene plasmid #57272 | Dronpa-Farnesyl-5 | addgene partial sequence | sequence record 132315 | SV40pA-R 5'-GAAATTTGTGATGCTATTGC-3'
CAAGTTAACAACAACAATTGCATTCATTTTATGTTTCAGGTTCAGGGGGAGGTGTGGGAGGTTTTTTAAA
GCAAGTAAAACCTCTACAAATGTGGTATGGCTGATTATGATCAGTTATCTAGATCCGGTGGATCCCGGGC
CCGCGGTACCGTCGACTGCAGAATTCTCAGGAGAGCACACACTTGCAGCTCATGCAGCCGGGGCCACTCT
CATCAGGAGGGTTCAGCTTAGATCTGAGTCCGGACTTGGCCTGCCTCGGCAGCTCAGAATGCGCTTCGGC
GTGCTCATGCAGATTAACATTACTGTAATCTTTGTCGTGGCTTTTAATCTCAATGTGGTGGTCCACAAAG
TGATAGTCTGGCAACTGGACAACCTTCTTAGCTTTATAAGTAGTTTTGAAGTCACATCGGTAATGGCCAC
CTCCTTCAAGCGACAGAGCCATGTTAACATCACCCTTCAGCACTCCATCACGCACATACAATTTCTCAGT
GGATGGCTCCCATTTCACAGTCCTCTTCTGCATAACTGGACCATTGGCAGGAAAGTTCACACCATCAAAT
CGAATTTCATAGATATAACAGTCACCATCCAGGGTTATGTCGTTTGTCGCGTTACAAATGCCCCCGTCTT
CGTAATTCATGCTTCGTTCCCAAGAGTAGCCCTCAGGAAACGACTGCTTGAAATAGTCTACTATATTTTC
TGGGTATTTGGCGAATACCCTGTTGCCGTAACAGAACACAGTTGTCAAGATGTCATAGGCGAAAGGCAGA
GGTCCGCCTTCTTTGACTTT
