[The description below was written by a language model from this plasmid's Addgene catalogue record.]
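Description:
Dronpa-Farnesyl-5 is a mammalian expression plasmid that produces a membrane-targeted version of the fluorescent protein Dronpa. It is built on a Dronpa-encoding backbone of about 4.75 kb, is maintained as a high-copy plasmid in E. coli under kanamycin selection, and carries a neomycin resistance marker so that transfected mammalian cells can be selected with G418. The record does not list the replication origins or provide a feature map, although the sequencing primer names indicate that the expression cassette lies between a CMV promoter and an SV40 polyadenylation signal.

The insert is a short human sequence encoding the final 20 amino acids of HRAS. This C-terminal segment contains the CAAX-type motif that directs farnesylation, along with neighbouring residues that contribute to lipid modification, so it anchors an attached protein to the inner face of cellular membranes. It is expressed as a fusion with Dronpa from the strong constitutive CMV promoter. For the lipidation signal to work it has to sit at the C-terminus of the fusion, so Dronpa is presumably placed upstream of it, but the record does not state the orientation. It also does not explain the "5" in the name, which may refer to a linker length.

The recorded spectral values are excitation at 503 nm and emission at 518 nm, giving green fluorescence. Dronpa is generally known as a reversibly photoswitchable protein. The construct is therefore suited to use as a membrane localization marker in live-cell fluorescence imaging, including photoswitching-based tracking or super-resolution approaches, though the record lists only its membrane localization and spectral properties.
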