Addgene plasmid #57272: Dronpa-Farnesyl-5
Purpose: Localization: Membrane, Excitation: 503, Emission: 518
Depositing lab: Michael Davidson. Depositing organization: Florida State University, Tallahassee.
Backbone
  Vector backbone: Dronpa
  Backbone size w/o insert (bp): 4750
  Vector type: Mammalian Expression
  Selectable markers: Neomycin (select with G418)
Growth in bacteria
  Bacterial resistance: Kanamycin, 50 μg/mL
  Growth temperature: 37°C
  Growth strain: DH5alpha
  Copy number: High Copy
Gene/Insert
  Gene/Insert name: Farnesyl (alt name: NM_001130442.1)
  Species: H. sapiens (human)
  Mutation: encodes final 20 aa of NM_001130442.1
  Entrez Gene: HRAS (a.k.a. C-BAS/HAS, C-H-RAS, C-HA-RAS1, CTLO, H-RASIDX, HAMSV, HRAS1, RASH1, p21ras)
  Promoter: CMV
  Tag / fusion protein: Dronpa
  Cloning method: Unknown
  Sequencing primers: 5′ CMV-F; 3′ SV40pA-R
Terms and licenses: Academic/Nonprofit Terms; Industry Terms
Depositor comments: . Excitation = 503; Emission = 518
How to cite: Dronpa-Farnesyl-5 was a gift from Michael Davidson (Addgene plasmid # 57272 ; http://n2t.net/addgene:57272 ; RRID:Addgene_57272)
